[The description below was written by a language model from this plasmid's Addgene catalogue record and pLannotate feature annotations shown in this document.]
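Description:
pET28a-shortSUMO1 is a bacterial expression plasmid built on the Novagen pET28a(+) backbone for producing a truncated form of human SUMO1 in E. coli. It carries a kanamycin resistance gene (aminoglycoside phosphotransferase) for selection and replicates from a pBR322-type ColE1 origin accompanied by rop and the bom region, consistent with its listing as a low-copy plasmid. An f1 phage origin is also present. The short tetracycline-resistance and AmpR-promoter fragments in the annotation are non-functional pBR322-derived backbone remnants rather than usable markers.

The insert is a codon-optimized open reading frame encoding SUMO1 residues 18–97, that is, lacking the first 17 amino acids, cloned between NdeI and XhoI sites that both remain intact. It is fused at its N-terminus to the vector's hexahistidine tag followed by a thrombin recognition site, so the protein can be captured by metal-affinity chromatography and the tag then removed by thrombin, leaving a few vector-derived residues ahead of SUMO1. Expression is driven by the T7-lac arrangement: a T7 promoter with an adjacent lac operator and the T7 gene 10 ribosome binding site, terminated by the T7 terminator. The plasmid-borne lacI gene supplies repressor, so transcription stays low until IPTG induction in a host that provides T7 RNA polymerase. The automated annotation also shows a His-tag fragment downstream of the insert, which corresponds to the optional C-terminal tag of pET28a. The record describes only an N-terminal tag, which suggests, though it does not state, that the insert carries its own stop codon.

The sequenced record is slightly shorter than the catalogued total size. The record gives no application beyond expression of this recombinant SUMO1 fragment.
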