Addgene plasmid #228951: pET28a-shortSUMO1
Purpose: express a fragment of the human SUMO1 protein (residues 18-97 of UniProt P6316 with an N-terminal thrombin-cleavable tag, MGSSHHHHHHSSGLVPR|GSHM-, where | indicates the cleavage site). Codon-optimized
Depositing lab: Marcin Suskiewicz. Depositing organization: CNRS UPR 4301, Centre de Biophysique Moleculaire.
Backbone
  Vector backbone: pET28a(+)
  Backbone manufacturer: Novagen
  Backbone size w/o insert (bp): 5296
  Total vector size (bp): 5587
  Vector type: Bacterial Expression
Growth in bacteria
  Bacterial resistance: Kanamycin, 50 μg/mL
  Growth temperature: 37°C
  Growth strain: NEB Stable
  Copy number: Low Copy
Gene/Insert
  Gene/Insert name: SUMO1
  Species: H. sapiens (human)
  Insert size (bp): 291
  Mutation: deleted amino acids 1-17
  GenBank ID: U38784.1
  Entrez Gene: SUMO1 (a.k.a. DAP1, GMP1, OFC10, PIC1, SENP2, SMT3, SMT3C, SMT3H3, UBL1)
  Promoter: T7-lac
  Tag / fusion protein: His tag and thrombine cleavage site : MGSSHHHHHHSSGLVPRGSHM (N terminal on insert)
  Cloning method: Restriction Enzyme; 5′ cloning site NdeI (not destroyed); 3′ cloning site XhoI (not destroyed)
  Sequencing primers: 5′ T7; 3′ T7-terminator
Terms and licenses: Academic/Nonprofit Terms; Industry Terms: Not Available to Industry
How to cite: pET28a-shortSUMO1 was a gift from Marcin Suskiewicz (Addgene plasmid # 228951 ; http://n2t.net/addgene:228951 ; RRID:Addgene_228951)
