Features (pLannotate 1.2.2; 21 found; start..end, strand, type, name):
    373..420     -  terminator     T7 terminator: transcription terminator for bacteriophage T7 RNA polymerase
    428..477     -  CDS            SET1 (fragment): solubility-enhancement tag derived from T7 phage gene 10B
    487..504     -  CDS            9xHis (fragment): 9xHis affinity tag
    514..765     -  CDS            SUMO1 (fragment): SUMO1_HUMAN - Also known as SMT3C, SMT3H3, UBL1. Experimental evidence at protein level: Swiss-Prot protein existence level 1. Ubiquitin-like protein that can be covalently attached to proteins as a monomer or a lysine-linked polymer. Covalent attachment via an isopeptide bond to its substrates requires prior activation by the E1 complex SAE1-SAE2 and linkage to the E2 enzyme UBE2I, and can be promoted by E3 ligases such as PIAS1-4, RANBP2 or CBX4. This post- translational modification on lysine residues of proteins plays a crucial role in a number of cellular processes such as nuclear transpo
    760..777     -  CDS            thrombin site: thrombin recognition and cleavage site
    788..804     -  CDS            capTEV™ (fragment): composite tag for in vivo biotinylation, TEV protease cleavage, and 6xHis tagging
    823..845     -  RBS            RBS: efficient ribosome binding site from bacteriophage T7 gene 10 (Olins and Rangwala, 1989)
    860..884     -  protein_bind   lac operator: The lac repressor binds to the lac operator to inhibit transcription in E. coli. This inhibition can be relieved by adding lactose or isopropyl-β-D-thiogalactopyranoside (IPTG). lac repressor encoded by lacI
    885..903     -  promoter       T7 promoter: promoter for bacteriophage T7 RNA polymerase
    925..1204    +  CDS            TcR (fragment): tetracycline efflux protein; tet; confers resistance to tetracycline
   1212..1289    +  promoter       lacI promoter: lacI
   1290..2372    +  CDS            lacI: lac repressor; lacI; The lac repressor binds to the lac operator to inhibit transcription in E. coli. This inhibition can be relieved by adding lactose or isopropyl-β-D-thiogalactopyranoside (IPTG).
   2385..2406    +  protein_bind   CAP binding site: CAP binding activates transcription in the presence of cAMP. E. coli catabolite activator protein
   2421..2712    +  CDS            TcR (fragment): tetracycline efflux protein; tet; confers resistance to tetracycline
   2784..3164    -  CDS            YPB1_ECOLX: Protein predicted: Swiss-Prot protein existence level 4. From Escherichia coli.
   3181..3372    +  CDS            rop: Rop protein, which maintains plasmids at low copy number; rop
   3474..3613    +  misc_feature   bom: basis of mobility region from pBR322
   3799..4387    -  rep_origin     ori: high-copy-number ColE1/pMB1/pBR322/pUC origin of replication
   4509..5324    +  CDS            KanR: aminoglycoside phosphotransferase; aph(3')-Ia; confers resistance to kanamycin in bacteria or G418 (Geneticin®) in eukaryotes
   5333..5390    -  promoter       AmpR promoter (fragment): bla
   5443..336     -  rep_origin     f1 ori (across the origin) (sequence partly withheld): f1 bacteriophage origin of replication; arrow indicates direction of (+) strand synthesis
>Addgene plasmid #228951 | pET28a-shortSUMO1 | addgene full sequence | sequence record 472406 | Addgene NGS Result
TAGGGT
[37 nt withheld, positions 7-43]
AAAGAACGTGGACTCCAACGTCAAAGG
[49 nt withheld, positions 71-119]
T
[91 nt withheld, positions 121-211]
G
[124 nt withheld, positions 213-336]
CCCATTCGCCAATCCGGATATAGTTCCTCCTTTCAGCAAAAAACCCCTCAAGACCCGTTTAGAGGCCCCA
AGGGGTTATGCTAGTTATTGCTCAGCGGTGGCAGCAGCCAACTCAGCTTCCTTTCGGGCTTTGTTAGCAG
CCGGATCTCAGTGGTGGTGGTGGTGGTGCTCGAGTTAACCACCTGTCTGTTCCTGATAAACTTCAATCAC
ATCTTCTTCTTCCATGCCCAGTTCTTTCGGGGTATGGTTATCTGCAATACGCTGACCTTCAAACAGAAAA
CGCAGGCTATTCATCGGCACACCCTGACGCTGACAATAGCTTTCTTTCAGCTTCTTCAGATGCGTCGTCA
TTTTCACTTTAAAATGAATTTCGCTGCTATCCTGACCAATCACTTTCAGTTTGATATATTCACCTTCCAT
ATGGCTGCCGCGCGGCACCAGGCCGCTGCTGTGATGATGATGATGATGGCTGCTGCCCATGGTATATCTC
CTTCTTAAAGTTAAACAAAATTATTTCTAGAGGGGAATTGTTATCCGCTCACAATTCCCCTATAGTGAGT
CGTATTAATTTCGCGGGATCGAGATCTCGATCCTCTACGCCGGACGCATCGTGGCCGGCATCACCGGCGC
CACAGGTGCGGTTGCTGGCGCCTATATCGCCGACATCACCGATGGGGAAGATCGGGCTCGCCACTTCGGG
CTCATGAGCGCTTGTTTCGGCGTGGGTATGGTGGCAGGCCCCGTGGCCGGGGGACTGTTGGGCGCCATCT
CCTTGCATGCACCATTCCTTGCGGCGGCGGTGCTCAACGGCCTCAACCTACTACTGGGCTGCTTCCTAAT
GCAGGAGTCGCATAAGGGAGAGCGTCGAGATCCCGGACACCATCGAATGGCGCAAAACCTTTCGCGGTAT
GGCATGATAGCGCCCGGAAGAGAGTCAATTCAGGGTGGTGAATGTGAAACCAGTAACGTTATACGATGTC
GCAGAGTATGCCGGTGTCTCTTATCAGACCGTTTCCCGCGTGGTGAACCAGGCCAGCCACGTTTCTGCGA
AAACGCGGGAAAAAGTGGAAGCGGCGATGGCGGAGCTGAATTACATTCCCAACCGCGTGGCACAACAACT
GGCGGGCAAACAGTCGTTGCTGATTGGCGTTGCCACCTCCAGTCTGGCCCTGCACGCGCCGTCGCAAATT
GTCGCGGCGATTAAATCTCGCGCCGATCAACTGGGTGCCAGCGTGGTGGTGTCGATGGTAGAACGAAGCG
GCGTCGAAGCCTGTAAAGCGGCGGTGCACAATCTTCTCGCGCAACGCGTCAGTGGGCTGATCATTAACTA
TCCGCTGGATGACCAGGATGCCATTGCTGTGGAAGCTGCCTGCACTAATGTTCCGGCGTTATTTCTTGAT
GTCTCTGACCAGACACCCATCAACAGTATTATTTTCTCCCATGAAGACGGTACGCGACTGGGCGTGGAGC
ATCTGGTCGCATTGGGTCACCAGCAAATCGCGCTGTTAGCGGGCCCATTAAGTTCTGTCTCGGCGCGTCT
GCGTCTGGCTGGCTGGCATAAATATCTCACTCGCAATCAAATTCAGCCGATAGCGGAACGGGAAGGCGAC
TGGAGTGCCATGTCCGGTTTTCAACAAACCATGCAAATGCTGAATGAGGGCATCGTTCCCACTGCGATGC
TGGTTGCCAACGATCAGATGGCGCTGGGCGCAATGCGCGCCATTACCGAGTCCGGGCTGCGCGTTGGTGC
GGATATCTCGGTAGTGGGATACGACGATACCGAAGACAGCTCATGTTATATCCCGCCGTTAACCACCATC
AAACAGGATTTTCGCCTGCTGGGGCAAACCAGCGTGGACCGCTTGCTGCAACTCTCTCAGGGCCAGGCGG
TGAAGGGCAATCAGCTGTTGCCCGTCTCACTGGTGAAAAGAAAAACCACCCTGGCGCCCAATACGCAAAC
CGCCTCTCCCCGCGCGTTGGCCGATTCATTAATGCAGCTGGCACGACAGGTTTCCCGACTGGAAAGCGGG
CAGTGAGCGCAACGCAATTAATGTAAGTTAGCTCACTCATTAGGCACCGGGATCTCGACCGATGCCCTTG
AGAGCCTTCAACCCAGTCAGCTCCTTCCGGTGGGCGCGGGGCATGACTATCGTCGCCGCACTTATGACTG
TCTTCTTTATCATGCAACTCGTAGGACAGGTGCCGGCAGCGCTCTGGGTCATTTTCGGCGAGGACCGCTT
TCGCTGGAGCGCGACGATGATCGGCCTGTCGCTTGCGGTATTCGGAATCTTGCACGCCCTCGCTCAAGCC
TTCGTCACTGGTCCCGCCACCAAACGTTTCGGCGAGAAGCAGGCCATTATCGCCGGCATGGCGGCCCCAC
GGGTGCGCATGATCGTGCTCCTGTCGTTGAGGACCCGGCTAGGCTGGCGGGGTTGCCTTACTGGTTAGCA
GAATGAATCACCGATACGCGAGCGAACGTGAAGCGACTGCTGCTGCAAAACGTCTGCGACCTGAGCAACA
ACATGAATGGTCTTCGGTTTCCGTGTTTCGTAAAGTCTGGAAACGCGGAAGTCAGCGCCCTGCACCATTA
TGTTCCGGATCTGCATCGCAGGATGCTGCTGGCTACCCTGTGGAACACCTACATCTGTATTAACGAAGCG
CTGGCATTGACCCTGAGTGATTTTTCTCTGGTCCCGCCGCATCCATACCGCCAGTTGTTTACCCTCACAA
CGTTCCAGTAACCGGGCATGTTCATCATCAGTAACCCGTATCGTGAGCATCCTCTCTCGTTTCATCGGTA
TCATTACCCCCATGAACAGAAATCCCCCTTACACGGAGGCATCAGTGACCAAACAGGAAAAAACCGCCCT
TAACATGGCCCGCTTTATCAGAAGCCAGACATTAACGCTTCTGGAGAAACTCAACGAGCTGGACGCGGAT
GAACAGGCAGACATCTGTGAATCGCTTCACGACCACGCTGATGAGCTTTACCGCAGCTGCCTCGCGCGTT
TCGGTGATGACGGTGAAAACCTCTGACACATGCAGCTCCCGGAGACGGTCACAGCTTGTCTGTAAGCGGA
TGCCGGGAGCAGACAAGCCCGTCAGGGCGCGTCAGCGGGTGTTGGCGGGTGTCGGGGCGCAGCCATGACC
CAGTCACGTAGCGATAGCGGAGTGTATACTGGCTTAACTATGCGGCATCAGAGCAGATTGTACTGAGAGT
GCACCATTGCGGTGTGAAATACCGCACAGATGCGTAAGGAGAAAATACCGCATCAGGCGCTCTTCCGCTT
CCTCGCTCACTGACTCGCTGCGCTCGGTCGTTCGGCTGCGGCGAGCGGTATCAGCTCACTCAAAGGCGGT
AATACGGTTATCCACAGAATCAGGGGATAACGCAGGAAAGAACATGTGAGCAAAAGGCCAGCAAAAGGCC
AGGAACCGTAAAAAGGCCGCGTTGCTGGCGTTTTTCCATAGGCTCCGCCCCCCTGACGAGCATCACAAAA
ATCGACGCTCAAGTCAGAGGTGGCGAAACCCGACAGGACTATAAAGATACCAGGCGTTTCCCCCTGGAAG
CTCCCTCGTGCGCTCTCCTGTTCCGACCCTGCCGCTTACCGGATACCTGTCCGCCTTTCTCCCTTCGGGA
AGCGTGGCGCTTTCTCATAGCTCACGCTGTAGGTATCTCAGTTCGGTGTAGGTCGTTCGCTCCAAGCTGG
GCTGTGTGCACGAACCCCCCGTTCAGCCCGACCGCTGCGCCTTATCCGGTAACTATCGTCTTGAGTCCAA
CCCGGTAAGACACGACTTATCGCCACTGGCAGCAGCCACTGGTAACAGGATTAGCAGAGCGAGGTATGTA
GGCGGTGCTACAGAGTTCTTGAAGTGGTGGCCTAACTACGGCTACACTAGAAGGACAGTATTTGGTATCT
GCGCTCTGCTGAAGCCAGTTACCTTCGGAAAAAGAGTTGGTAGCTCTTGATCCGGCAAACAAACCACCGC
TGGTAGCGGTGGTTTTTTTGTTTGCAAGCAGCAGATTACGCGCAGAAAAAAAGGATCTCAAGAAGATCCT
TTGATCTTTTCTACGGGGTCTGACGCTCAGTGGAACGAAAACTCACGTTAAGGGATTTTGGTCATGAACA
ATAAAACTGTCTGCTTACATAAACAGTAATACAAGGGGTGTTATGAGCCATATTCAACGGGAAACGTCTT
GCTCTAGGCCGCGATTAAATTCCAACATGGATGCTGATTTATATGGGTATAAATGGGCTCGCGATAATGT
CGGGCAATCAGGTGCGACAATCTATCGATTGTATGGGAAGCCCGATGCGCCAGAGTTGTTTCTGAAACAT
GGCAAAGGTAGCGTTGCCAATGATGTTACAGATGAGATGGTCAGACTAAACTGGCTGACGGAATTTATGC
CTCTTCCGACCATCAAGCATTTTATCCGTACTCCTGATGATGCATGGTTACTCACCACTGCGATCCCCGG
GAAAACAGCATTCCAGGTATTAGAAGAATATCCTGATTCAGGTGAAAATATTGTTGATGCGCTGGCAGTG
TTCCTGCGCCGGTTGCATTCGATTCCTGTTTGTAATTGTCCTTTTAACAGCGATCGCGTATTTCGTCTCG
CTCAGGCGCAATCACGAATGAATAACGGTTTGGTTGATGCGAGTGATTTTGATGACGAGCGTAATGGCTG
GCCTGTTGAACAAGTCTGGAAAGAAATGCATAAACTTTTGCCATTCTCACCGGATTCAGTCGTCACTCAT
GGTGATTTCTCACTTGATAACCTTATTTTTGACGAGGGGAAATTAATAGGTTGTATTGATGTTGGACGAG
TCGGAATCGCAGACCGATACCAGGATCTTGCCATCCTATGGAACTGCCTCGGTGAGTTTTCTCCTTCATT
ACAGAAACGGCTTTTTCAAAAATATGGTATTGATAATCCTGATATGAATAAATTGCAGTTTCATTTGATG
CTCGATGAGTTTTTCTAAGAATTAATTCATGAGCGGATACATATTTGAATGTATTTAGAAAAATAAACAA
ATAGGGGTTCCGCGCACATTTCCCCGAAAAGTGCCACCTAAATTGTAAGCGTTAATATTTTGTTAAAATT
CGCGTTAAATTTTTGTTAAATCAGCTCATTTTTTAACCAATAGGCCGAAATCGGCAAAATCCCTTATAAA
TCAAAAGAATAGACCGAGA
